>Addgene plasmid #224387 | pLenti_CMV_Puro_SFB_GNB1L_WD 6 deletion | addgene full sequence | sequence record 448295 | Addgene NGS Result
GTTCTTTCCTGCGTTATCCCCTGATTCTGTGGATAACCGTATTACCGCCTTTGAGTGAGCTGATACCGCT
CGCCGCAGCCGAACGACCGAGCGCAGCGAGTCAGTGAGCGAGGAAGCGGAAGAGCGCCCAATACGCAAAC
CGCCTCTCCCCGCGCGTTGGCCGATTCATTAATGCAGCTGGCACGACAGGTTTCCCGACTGGAAAGCGGG
CAGTGAGCGCAACGCAATTAATGTGAGTTAGCTCACTCATTAGGCACCCCAGGCTTTACACTTTATGCTT
CCGGCTCGTATGTTGTGTGGAATTGTGAGCGGATAACAATTTCACACAGGAAACAGCTATGACCATGATT
ACGCCAAGCGCGCAATTAACCCTCACTAAAGGGAACAAAAGCTGGAGCTGCAAGCTTAATGTAGTCTTAT
GCAATACTCTTGTAGTCTTGCAACATGGTAACGATGAGTTAGCAACATGCCTTACAAGGAGAGAAAAAGC
ACCGTGCATGCCGATTGGTGGAAGTAAGGTGGTACGATCGTGCCTTATTAGGAAGGCAACAGACGGGTCT
GACATGGATTGGACGAACCACTGAATTGCCGCATTGCAGAGATATTGTATTTAAGTGCCTAGCTCGATAC
ATAAACGGGTCTCTCTGGTTAGACCAGATCTGAGCCTGGGAGCTCTCTGGCTAACTAGGGAACCCACTGC
TTAAGCCTCAATAAAGCTTGCCTTGAGTGCTTCAAGTAGTGTGTGCCCGTCTGTTGTGTGACTCTGGTAA
CTAGAGATCCCTCAGACCCTTTTAGTCAGTGTGGAAAATCTCTAGCAGTGGCGCCCGAACAGGGACTTGA
AAGCGAAAGGGAAACCAGAGGAGCTCTCTCGACGCAGGACTCGGCTTGCTGAAGCGCGCACGGCAAGAGG
CGAGGGGCGGCGACTGGTGAGTACGCCAAAAATTTTGACTAGCGGAGGCTAGAAGGAGAGAGATGGGTGC
GAGAGCGTCAGTATTAAGCGGGGGAGAATTAGATCGCGATGGGAAAAAATTCGGTTAAGGCCAGGGGGAA
AGAAAAAATATAAATTAAAACATATAGTATGGGCAAGCAGGGAGCTAGAACGATTCGCAGTTAATCCTGG
CCTGTTAGAAACATCAGAAGGCTGTAGACAAATACTGGGACAGCTACAACCATCCCTTCAGACAGGATCA
GAAGAACTTAGATCATTATATAATACAGTAGCAACCCTCTATTGTGTGCATCAAAGGATAGAGATAAAAG
ACACCAAGGAAGCTTTAGACAAGATAGAGGAAGAGCAAAACAAAAGTAAGACCACCGCACAGCAAGCGGC
CGCTGATCTTCAGACCTGGAGGAGGAGATATGAGGGACAATTGGAGAAGTGAATTATATAAATATAAAGT
AGTAAAAATTGAACCATTAGGAGTAGCACCCACCAAGGCAAAGAGAAGAGTGGTGCAGAGAGAAAAAAGA
GCAGTGGGAATAGGAGCTTTGTTCCTTGGGTTCTTGGGAGCAGCAGGAAGCACTATGGGCGCAGCGTCAA
TGACGCTGACGGTACAGGCCAGACAATTATTGTCTGGTATAGTGCAGCAGCAGAACAATTTGCTGAGGGC
TATTGAGGCGCAACAGCATCTGTTGCAACTCACAGTCTGGGGCATCAAGCAGCTCCAGGCAAGAATCCTG
GCTGTGGAAAGATACCTAAAGGATCAACAGCTCCTGGGGATTTGGGGTTGCTCTGGAAAACTCATTTGCA
CCACTGCTGTGCCTTGGAATGCTAGTTGGAGTAATAAATCTCTGGAACAGATTTGGAATCACACGACCTG
GATGGAGTGGGACAGAGAAATTAACAATTACACAAGCTTAATACACTCCTTAATTGAAGAATCGCAAAAC
CAGCAAGAAAAGAATGAACAAGAATTATTGGAATTAGATAAATGGGCAAGTTTGTGGAATTGGTTTAACA
TAACAAATTGGCTGTGGTATATAAAATTATTCATAATGATAGTAGGAGGCTTGGTAGGTTTAAGAATAGT
TTTTGCTGTACTTTCTATAGTGAATAGAGTTAGGCAGGGATATTCACCATTATCGTTTCAGACCCACCTC
CCAACCCCGAGGGGACCCGACAGGCCCGAAGGAATAGAAGAAGAAGGTGGAGAGAGAGACAGAGACAGAT
CCATTCGATTAGTGAACGGATCTCGACGGTATCGGTTAACTTTTAAAAGAAAAGGGGGGATTGGGGGGTA
CAGTGCAGGGGAAAGAATAGTAGACATAATAGCAACAGACATACAAACTAAAGAATTACAAAAACAAATT
ACAAAATTCAAAATTTTATCGATAAGCTTGGGAGTTCCGCGTTACATAACTTACGGTAAATGGCCCGCCT
GGCTGACCGCCCAACGACCCCCGCCCATTGACGTCAATAATGACGTATGTTCCCATAGTAACGCCAATAG
GGACTTTCCATTGACGTCAATGGGTGGAGTATTTACGGTAAACTGCCCACTTGGCAGTACATCAAGTGTA
TCATATGCCAAGTACGCCCCCTATTGACGTCAATGACGGTAAATGGCCCGCCTGGCATTATGCCCAGTAC
ATGACCTTATGGGACTTTCCTACTTGGCAGTACATCTACGTATTAGTCATCGCTATTACCATGGTGATGC
GGTTTTGGCAGTACATCAATGGGCGTGGATAGCGGTTTGACTCACGGGGATTTCCAAGTCTCCACCCCAT
TGACGTCAATGGGAGTTTGTTTTGGCACCAAAATCAACGGGACTTTCCAAAATGTCGTAACAACTCCGCC
CCATTGACGCAAATGGGCGGTAGGCGTGTACGGTGGGAGGTCTATATAAGCAGAGCTCGTTTAGTGAACC
GTCAGATCGCCTGGAGACGCCATCCACGCTGTTTTGACCTCCATAGAAGACACCGACTCATGAAAGAAAC
CGCTGCTGCTAAATTCGAACGCCAGCACATGGACAGCGGAGCCGGCGCAGGAGCCGGCGCTGACGCGCCT
GACTACAAAGACGATGACGACAAGGGAGATTACAAGGATGACGATGACAAAGGCGCGTCGATGGACGAGA
AGACCACCGGCTGGCGGGGCGGCCACGTGGTGGAGGGCCTGGCCGGCGAGCTGGAGCAGCTGCGGGCCAG
GCTGGAGCACCACCCTCAGGGCCAGCGGGAGCCCTCCGGCGGCTGCAAGCTGGGCGGCGCGCCTGAATTC
TGCAGTCGACGGTACCGCGGGCCCATCGCTCGAGAGATAGTCCAGTGTGGTGGAATTCTGCAGATATCAA
CAAGTTTGTACAAAAAAGCAGGCTCCACCATGACGGCCCCCTGCCCGCCGCCACCTCCAGACCCCCAGTT
TGTCCTCCGAGGCACCCAGTCACCGGTGCATGCGCTGCACTTCTGCGAAGGAGCCCAGGCTCAGGGGCGC
CCGCTCCTCTTCTCAGGGTCTCAGAGTGGCCTGGTACACATCTGGAGCCTGCAGACGCGGAGAGCGGTTA
CCACCCTGGATGGCCACGGCGGCCAGTGTGTGACCTGGCTGCAGACGCTGCCCCAGGGGCGCCAGCTCCT
CAGTCAGGGCCGGGACCTGAAGCTGTGCCTGTGGGACCTCGCGGAGGGCAGGAGCGCTGTCGTGGACTCC
GTGTGCTTGGAGAGTGTGGGCTTCTGCCGGAGCAGCATCCTGGCCGGGGGCCAGCCACGCTGGACGCTTG
CCGTGCCAGGGAGGGGCAGCGACGAGGTTCAGATTCTGGAGATGCCCTCCAAGACGTCAGTGTGCGCCCT
GAAGCCGAAGGCAGATGCCAAGCTGGGCATGCCCATGTGCCTGCGGCTGTGGCAGGCCGACTGCAGCTCC
CGCCCACTCCTTCTGGCCGGCTATGAGGATGGATCGGTGGTCCTGTGGGACGTCTCTGAGCAGAAGGTGT
GCAGCCGCATCGCCTGCCATGAGGAGCCCGTCATGGACCTTGACTTTGACTCCCAGAAGGCCAGGGGCAT
CTCAGGCTCCGCGGGGAAGGCGCTGGCTGTCTGGAGCCTGGACTGGCAGCAGCGGACGATGCAGCCACTG
GCCGTGCTGGCCTTCCACAGCGCCGCTGTCCAGTGCGTGGCCTTCACCGCCGATGGCTTGCTGGCCGCGG
GCTCCAAGGATCAGCGGATCAGCCTCTGGTCACTCTACCCACGCGCATGGATCCACCCAGCTTTCTTGTA
CAAAGTGGTTGATATCCAGCACAGTGGCGGCCGCTCGACAATCAACCTCTGGATTACAAAATTTGTGAAA
GATTGACTGGTATTCTTAACTATGTTGCTCCTTTTACGCTATGTGGATACGCTGCTTTAATGCCTTTGTA
TCATGCTATTGCTTCCCGTATGGCTTTCATTTTCTCCTCCTTGTATAAATCCTGGTTGCTGTCTCTTTAT
GAGGAGTTGTGGCCCGTTGTCAGGCAACGTGGCGTGGTGTGCACTGTGTTTGCTGACGCAACCCCCACTG
GTTGGGGCATTGCCACCACCTGTCAGCTCCTTTCCGGGACTTTCGCTTTCCCCCTCCCTATTGCCACGGC
GGAACTCATCGCCGCCTGCCTTGCCCGCTGCTGGACAGGGGCTCGGCTGTTGGGCACTGACAATTCCGTG
GTGTTGTCGGGGAAGCTGACGTCCTTTCCATGGCTGCTCGCCTGTGTTGCCACCTGGATTCTGCGCGGGA
CGTCCTTCTGCTACGTCCCTTCGGCCCTCAATCCAGCGGACCTTCCTTCCCGCGGCCTGCTGCCGGCTCT
GCGGCCTCTTCCGCGTCTTCGCCTTCGCCCTCAGACGAGTCGGATCTCCCTTTGGGCCGCCTCCCCGCCT
GGAATTCTACCGGGTAGGGGAGGCGCTTTTCCCAAGGCAGTCTGGAGCATGCGCTTTAGCAGCCCCGCTG
GGCACTTGGCGCTACACAAGTGGCCTCTGGCCTCGCACACATTCCACATCCACCGGTAGGCGCCAACCGG
CTCCGTTCTTTGGTGGCCCCTTCGCGCCACCTTCTACTCCTCCCCTAGTCAGGAAGTTCCCCCCCGCCCC
GCAGCTCGCGTCGTGCAGGACGTGACAAATGGAAGTAGCACGTCTCACTAGTCTCGTGCAGATGGACAGC
ACCGCTGAGCAATGGAAGCGGGTAGGCCTTTGGGGCAGCGGCCAATAGCAGCTTTGCTCCTTCGCTTTCT
GGGCTCAGAGGCTGGGAAGGGGTGGGTCCGGGGGCGGGCTCAGGGGCGGGCTCAGGGGCGGGGCGGGCGC
CCGAAGGTCCTCCGGAGGCCCGGCATTCTGCACGCTTCAAAAGCGCACGTCTGCCGCGCTGTTCTCCTCT
TCCTCATCTCCGGGCCTTTCGACCTGCAGCCCAAGCTTACCATGACCGAGTACAAGCCCACGGTGCGCCT
CGCCACCCGCGACGACGTCCCCAGGGCCGTACGCACCCTCGCCGCCGCGTTCGCCGACTACCCCGCCACG
CGCCACACCGTCGATCCGGACCGCCACATCGAGCGGGTCACCGAGCTGCAAGAACTCTTCCTCACGCGCG
TCGGGCTCGACATCGGCAAGGTGTGGGTCGCGGACGACGGCGCCGCGGTGGCGGTCTGGACCACGCCGGA
GAGCGTCGAAGCGGGGGCGGTGTTCGCCGAGATCGGCCCGCGCATGGCCGAGTTGAGCGGTTCCCGGCTG
GCCGCGCAGCAACAGATGGAAGGCCTCCTGGCGCCGCACCGGCCCAAGGAGCCCGCGTGGTTCCTGGCCA
CCGTCGGCGTCTCGCCCGACCACCAGGGCAAGGGTCTGGGCAGCGCCGTCGTGCTCCCCGGAGTGGAGGC
GGCCGAGCGCGCCGGGGTGCCCGCCTTCCTGGAGACCTCCGCGCCCCGCAACCTCCCCTTCTACGAGCGG
CTCGGCTTCACCGTCACCGCCGACGTCGAGGTGCCCGAAGGACCGCGCACCTGGTGCATGACCCGCAAGC
CCGGTGCCTGACGCCCGCCCCACGACCCGCAGCGCCCGACCGAAAGGAGCGCACGACCCCATGCATCTCG
AGGGCCCGGTACCTTTAAGACCAATGACTTACAAGGCAGCTGTAGATCTTAGCCACTTTTTAAAAGAAAA
GGGGGGACTGGAAGGGCTAGCTCACTCCCAACGAAGACAAGATCTGCTTTTTGCTTGTACTGGGTCTCTC
TGGTTAGACCAGATCTGAGCCTGGGAGCTCTCTGGCTAACTAGGGAACCCACTGCTTAAGCCTCAATAAA
GCTTGCCTTGAGTGCTTCAAGTAGTGTGTGCCCGTCTGTTGTGTGACTCTGGTAACTAGAGATCCCTCAG
ACCCTTTTAGTCAGTGTGGAAAATCTCTAGCAGTAGTAGTTCATGTCATCTTATTATTCAGTATTTATAA
CTTGCAAAGAAATGAATATCAGAGAGTGAGAGGAACTTGTTTATTGCAGCTTATAATGGTTACAAATAAA
GCAATAGCATCACAAATTTCACAAATAAAGCATTTTTTTCACTGCATTCTAGTTGTGGTTTGTCCAAACT
CATCAATGTATCTTATCATGTCTGGCTCTAGCTATCCCGCCCCTAACTCCGCCCATCCCGCCCCTAACTC
CGCCCAGTTCCGCCCATTCTCCGCCCCATGGCTGACTAATTTTTTTTATTTATGCAGAGGCCGAGGCCGC
CTCGGCCTCTGAGCTATTCCAGAAGTAGTGAGGAGGCTTTTTTGGAGGCCTAGGGACGTACCCAATTCGC
CCTATAGTGAGTCGTATTACGCGCGCTCACTGGCCGTCGTTTTACAACGTCGTGACTGGGAAAACCCTGG
CGTTACCCAACTTAATCGCCTTGCAGCACATCCCCCTTTCGCCAGCTGGCGTAATAGCGAAGAGGCCCGC
ACCGATCGCCCTTCCCAACAGTTGCGCAGCCTGAATGGCGAATGGG
[124 nt withheld, positions 6907-7030]
C
[91 nt withheld, positions 7032-7122]
A
[49 nt withheld, positions 7124-7172]
CCTTTGACGTTGGAGTCCACGTTCTTT
[37 nt withheld, positions 7200-7236]
ACCCTATCTCGGTCTATTCTTTTGATTTATAAGGGATTTTGCCGATTTCGGCCTATTGGTTAAAAAATGA
GCTGATTTAACAAAAATTTAACGCGAATTTTAACAAAATATTAACGCTTACAATTTAGGTGGCACTTTTC
GGGGAAATGTGCGCGGAACCCCTATTTGTTTATTTTTCTAAATACATTCAAATATGTATCCGCTCATGAG
ACAATAACCCTGATAAATGCTTCAATAATATTGAAAAAGGAAGAGTATGAGTATTCAACATTTCCGTGTC
GCCCTTATTCCCTTTTTTGCGGCATTTTGCCTTCCTGTTTTTGCTCACCCAGAAACGCTGGTGAAAGTAA
AAGATGCTGAAGATCAGTTGGGTGCACGAGTGGGTTACATCGAACTGGATCTCAACAGCGGTAAGATCCT
TGAGAGTTTTCGCCCCGAAGAACGTTTTCCAATGATGAGCACTTTTAAAGTTCTGCTATGTGGCGCGGTA
TTATCCCGTATTGACGCCGGGCAAGAGCAACTCGGTCGCCGCATACACTATTCTCAGAATGACTTGGTTG
AGTACTCACCAGTCACAGAAAAGCATCTTACGGATGGCATGACAGTAAGAGAATTATGCAGTGCTGCCAT
AACCATGAGTGATAACACTGCGGCCAACTTACTTCTGACAACGATCGGAGGACCGAAGGAGCTAACCGCT
TTTTTGCACAACATGGGGGATCATGTAACTCGCCTTGATCGTTGGGAACCGGAGCTGAATGAAGCCATAC
CAAACGACGAGCGTGACACCACGATGCCTGTAGCAATGGCAACAACGTTGCGCAAACTATTAACTGGCGA
ACTACTTACTCTAGCTTCCCGGCAACAATTAATAGACTGGATGGAGGCGGATAAAGTTGCAGGACCACTT
CTGCGCTCGGCCCTTCCGGCTGGCTGGTTTATTGCTGATAAATCTGGAGCCGGTGAGCGTGGGTCTCGCG
GTATCATTGCAGCACTGGGGCCAGATGGTAAGCCCTCCCGTATCGTAGTTATCTACACGACGGGGAGTCA
GGCAACTATGGATGAACGAAATAGACAGATCGCTGAGATAGGTGCCTCACTGATTAAGCATTGGTAACTG
TCAGACCAAGTTTACTCATATATACTTTAGATTGATTTAAAACTTCATTTTTAATTTAAAAGGATCTAGG
TGAAGATCCTTTTTGATAATCTCATGACCAAAATCCCTTAACGTGAGTTTTCGTTCCACTGAGCGTCAGA
CCCCGTAGAAAAGATCAAAGGATCTTCTTGAGATCCTTTTTTTCTGCGCGTAATCTGCTGCTTGCAAACA
AAAAAACCACCGCTACCAGCGGTGGTTTGTTTGCCGGATCAAGAGCTACCAACTCTTTTTCCGAAGGTAA
CTGGCTTCAGCAGAGCGCAGATACCAAATACTGTTCTTCTAGTGTAGCCGTAGTTAGGCCACCACTTCAA
GAACTCTGTAGCACCGCCTACATACCTCGCTCTGCTAATCCTGTTACCAGTGGCTGCTGCCAGTGGCGAT
AAGTCGTGTCTTACCGGGTTGGACTCAAGACGATAGTTACCGGATAAGGCGCAGCGGTCGGGCTGAACGG
GGGGTTCGTGCACACAGCCCAGCTTGGAGCGAACGACCTACACCGAACTGAGATACCTACAGCGTGAGCT
ATGAGAAAGCGCCACGCTTCCCGAAGGGAGAAAGGCGGACAGGTATCCGGTAAGCGGCAGGGTCGGAACA
GGAGAGCGCACGAGGGAGCTTCCAGGGGGAAACGCCTGGTATCTTTATAGTCCTGTCGGGTTTCGCCACC
TCTGACTTGAGCGTCGATTTTTGTGATGCTCGTCAGGGGGGCGGAGCCTATGGAAAAACGCCAGCAACGC
GGCCTTTTTACGGTTCCTGGCCTTTTGCTGGCCTTTTGCTCACAT
Features (pLannotate 1.2.2; 35 found; start..end, strand, type, name):
      1..122     +  rep_origin     RSF ori (fragment): Plasmids containing the RSF 1030 origin of replication can be propagated in E. coli cells that contain additional plasmids with compatible origins.
    124..216     +  CDS            lacI (fragment): lac repressor; lacI; The lac repressor binds to the lac operator to inhibit transcription in E. coli. This inhibition can be relieved by adding lactose or isopropyl-β-D-thiogalactopyranoside (IPTG).
    229..250     +  protein_bind   CAP binding site: CAP binding activates transcription in the presence of cAMP. E. coli catabolite activator protein
    265..295     +  promoter       lac promoter: promoter for the E. coli lac operon
    303..319     +  protein_bind   lac operator: The lac repressor binds to the lac operator to inhibit transcription in E. coli. This inhibition can be relieved by adding lactose or isopropyl-β-D-thiogalactopyranoside (IPTG). lac repressor encoded by lacI
    364..382     +  promoter       T3 promoter: promoter for bacteriophage T3 RNA polymerase
    410..636     +  promoter       RSV promoter: Rous sarcoma virus enhancer/promoter
    637..817     +  LTR            5' LTR (truncated): truncated 5' long terminal repeat (LTR) from HIV-1
    864..989     +  misc_feature   HIV-1 Ψ: packaging signal of human immunodeficiency virus type 1
    973..1336    +  CDS            HIV-1 gag (fragment): gag protein from human immunodeficiency virus 1; gag
   1482..1715    +  misc_feature   RRE: The Rev response element (RRE) of HIV-1 allows for Rev-dependent mRNA export from the nucleus to the cytoplasm.
   2092..2192    +  CDS            Rev (fragment): human immunodeficiency virus 1 (HIV-1) Rev protein; rev; enhances nuclear export of unspliced and incompletely spliced viral mRNAs
   2211..2327    +  misc_feature   cPPT/CTS: central polypurine tract and central termination sequence of HIV-1
   2350..2653    +  enhancer       CMV enhancer: human cytomegalovirus immediate early enhancer
   2654..2857    +  promoter       CMV promoter: human cytomegalovirus (CMV) immediate early promoter
   2933..2977    +  CDS            S-Tag: affinity and epitope tag derived from pancreatic ribonuclease A
   3026..3054    +  CDS            3xFLAG (fragment): three tandem FLAG® epitope tags
   3071..3184    +  CDS            SBP: streptavidin-binding peptide selected from a peptide library; binds streptavidin with nanomolar affinity (Keefe et al., 2001)
   3215..3244    +  misc_feature   MCS (fragment): multiple cloning site
   3290..3314    +  protein_bind   attB1: mutant version of attB; recombination site for the Gateway® BP reaction BP Clonase™
   3320..4177    +  CDS            GNB1L (fragment): GNB1L_HUMAN - Also known as GY2, KIAA1645, WDR14. Experimental evidence at protein level: Swiss-Prot protein existence level 1. From Homo sapiens (Human).
   4185..4209    -  protein_bind   attB2: mutant version of attB; recombination site for the Gateway® BP reaction BP Clonase™
   4240..4828    +  misc_feature   WPRE: woodchuck hepatitis virus posttranscriptional regulatory element
   4842..5341    +  promoter       PGK promoter: mouse phosphoglycerate kinase 1 promoter
   5362..5961    +  CDS            PuroR: puromycin N-acetyltransferase; pac from Streptomyces alboniger; confers resistance to puromycin
   6029..6166    +  CDS            nef (fragment): NEF_HV1LA - Experimental evidence at protein level: Swiss-Prot protein existence level 1. Extracellular Nef protein targets CD4(+) T-lymphocytes for apoptosis by interacting with CXCR4 surface receptors. From Human immunodeficiency virus type 1 group M subtype B (isolate Lai) (HIV-1).
   6152..6332    +  LTR            5' LTR (truncated): truncated 5' long terminal repeat (LTR) from HIV-1
   6404..6525    +  polyA_signal   SV40 poly(A) signal: SV40 polyadenylation signal
   6565..6700    +  rep_origin     SV40 ori: SV40 origin of replication
   6721..6739    -  promoter       T7 promoter: promoter for bacteriophage T7 RNA polymerase
   6747..6902    +  CDS            lacZα (fragment): LacZα fragment of β-galactosidase; lacZ fragment
   6907..7335    +  rep_origin     f1 ori (sequence partly withheld): f1 bacteriophage origin of replication; arrow indicates direction of (+) strand synthesis
   7388..7492    +  promoter       AmpR promoter: bla
   7493..8353    +  CDS            AmpR: β-lactamase; bla; confers resistance to ampicillin, carbenicillin, and related antibiotics
   8524..9112    +  rep_origin     ori: high-copy-number ColE1/pMB1/pBR322/pUC origin of replication
