[The description below was written by a language model from this plasmid's Addgene catalogue record and pLannotate feature annotations shown in this document.]
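Description:
pLenti_CMV_Puro_SFB_GNB1L_WD 6 deletion is a lentiviral transfer plasmid built on the pLenti-CMV-Puro backbone for making mammalian cell lines that stably express a domain-deletion mutant of human GNB1L. It is propagated in E. coli as a high-copy plasmid through a ColE1/pUC-type origin with ampicillin resistance (AmpR). The annotated backbone also carries an f1 origin, an SV40 origin and small lac, T3 and T7 remnants that play no role in the payload. The viral framework has a third-generation layout. An RSV promoter drives a truncated HIV-1 5' LTR, followed by the Ψ packaging signal with a gag fragment, the Rev response element for Rev-dependent nuclear export of the genomic RNA, and the cPPT/CTS. The unit ends with a truncated 3' LTR and an SV40 polyadenylation signal.

Between the LTRs, the CMV enhancer/promoter drives an N-terminal SFB triple tag (S-tag, FLAG and streptavidin-binding peptide) lying upstream of the GNB1L coding sequence. The insert was introduced by Gateway recombination and is flanked by attB1 and attB2 sites. According to the record, it lacks the sixth WD repeat (residues 242–282), which fits the feature table matching GNB1L only as a fragment. A WPRE follows the insert to enhance transcript expression. A separate mouse PGK promoter then drives puromycin N-acetyltransferase, so transduced cells can be selected with puromycin. The SFB tag allows epitope detection and tandem affinity purification on streptavidin and S-protein matrices. This suits the construct to domain-mapping work comparing the mutant with other forms of GNB1L. The associated publication concerns regulators of DNA damage signaling identified by CRISPR screening.
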