Addgene plasmid #224387: pLenti_CMV_Puro_SFB_GNB1L_WD 6 deletion
Purpose: Lenti plasmid for generating GNB1L _WD 6 domain depleted expressing stable cell lines
Depositing lab: Junjie Chen. Depositing organization: University of Texas MD Anderson Cancer Center. Publication: FACS-based genome-wide CRISPR screens define key regulators of DNA damage signaling pathways. Huang M, Yao F, Nie L, Wang C, Su D, Zhang H, Li S, Tang M, Feng X, Yu B, Chen Z, Wang S, Yin L, Mou L, Hart T, Chen J. Mol Cell. 2023 Aug 3;83(15):2810-2828.e6. doi: 10.1016/j.molcel.2023.07.004. PubMed 37541219.
Backbone
  Vector backbone: pLenti-CMV-Puro
  Vector type: Mammalian Expression, Bacterial Expression
  Selectable markers: Puromycin
Growth in bacteria
  Bacterial resistance: Ampicillin, 100 μg/mL
  Growth temperature: 37°C
  Growth strain: NEB Stable
  Copy number: High Copy
Gene/Insert
  Gene/Insert name: GNB1L
  Species: H. sapiens (human)
  Mutation: WD 6 domain deleted (aa 242-282)
  Entrez Gene: GNB1L (a.k.a. DGCRK3, FKSG1, GY2, WDR14, WDVCF)
  Cloning method: Gateway Cloning
Terms and licenses: Academic/Nonprofit Terms; Industry Terms: Not Available to Industry
How to cite: pLenti_CMV_Puro_SFB_GNB1L_WD 6 deletion was a gift from Junjie Chen (Addgene plasmid # 224387 ; http://n2t.net/addgene:224387 ; RRID:Addgene_224387)
